LOCUS       Exported 6646 bp ds-DNA circular SYN 12-MAY-2021
DEFINITION  Cre-dependent expression of Flp recombinase..
ACCESSION   .
VERSION     .
KEYWORDS    pAAV-nef-CIAO2-Flp
SOURCE      synthetic DNA construct
  ORGANISM  synthetic DNA construct
REFERENCE   1 (bases 1 to 6646)
  AUTHORS   Fischer KB, Collins HK, Callaway EM
  TITLE     Sources of off-target expression from recombinase-dependent AAV
            vectors and mitigation with cross-over insensitive ATG-out vectors.
  JOURNAL   Proc Natl Acad Sci U S A. 2019 Dec 16. pii: 1915974116. doi:
            10.1073/pnas.1915974116.
  PUBMED    31843925
REFERENCE   2 (bases 1 to 6646)
  AUTHORS   .
  TITLE     Direct Submission
  JOURNAL   Exported May 12, 2021 from SnapGene Server 1.1.58
            http://www.snapgene.com
FEATURES             Location/Qualifiers
     source          1..6646
                     /organism="synthetic DNA construct"
                     /mol_type="other DNA"
     repeat_region   1..130
                     /label=AAV2 ITR (alternate)
                     /note="Functional equivalent of wild-type AAV2 ITR"
     promoter        177..388
                     /label=EF-1-alpha core promoter
                     /note="core promoter for human elongation factor
                     EF-1-alpha"
     LTR             401..669
                     /label=5' LTR (truncated)
                     /note="truncated 5' long terminal repeat (LTR) from human
                     T-cell leukemia virus (HTLV) type 1"
     regulatory      700..709
                     /regulatory_class="other"
                     /note="vertebrate consensus sequence for strong initiation
                     of translation (Kozak, 1987)"
     intron          1265..1330
                     /label=small t intron
                     /note="SV40 (simian virus 40) small t antigen intron"
     polyA_signal    1908..2042
                     /label=SV40 poly(A) signal
                     /note="SV40 polyadenylation signal"
     primer_bind     complement(1945..1964)
                     /label=SV40pA-R
                     /note="SV40 polyA, reverse primer"
     primer_bind     1999..2018
                     /label=EBV-rev
                     /note="SV40 polyA terminator, reverse primer"
     polyA_signal    3393..3869
                     /label=hGH poly(A) signal
                     /note="human growth hormone polyadenylation signal"
     primer_bind     complement(3592..3611)
                     /label=hGH-PA-R
                     /note="Human growth hormone terminator, reverse primer"
     repeat_region   3909..4049
                     /label=AAV2 ITR
                     /note="inverted terminal repeat of adeno-associated virus
                     serotype 2"
     repeat_region   3909..4038
                     /label=AAV2 ITR
     rep_origin      4124..4579
                     /direction=RIGHT
                     /label=f1 ori
                     /note="f1 bacteriophage origin of replication; arrow
                     indicates direction of (+) strand synthesis"
     primer_bind     complement(4211..4230)
                     /label=F1ori-R
                     /note="F1 origin, reverse primer"
     primer_bind     4421..4442
                     /label=F1ori-F
                     /note="F1 origin, forward primer"
     primer_bind     complement(4596..4615)
                     /label=pRS-marker
                     /note="pRS vectors, use to sequence yeast selectable
                     marker"
     primer_bind     4715..4737
                     /label=pGEX 3'
                     /note="pGEX vectors, reverse primer"
     primer_bind     complement(4775..4793)
                     /label=pBRforEco
                     /note="pBR322 vectors, upsteam of EcoRI site, forward
                     primer"
     promoter        4861..4965
                     /gene="bla"
                     /label=AmpR promoter
     CDS             4966..5826
                     /codon_start=1
                     /gene="bla"
                     /product="beta-lactamase"
                     /label=AmpR
                     /note="confers resistance to ampicillin, carbenicillin, and
                     related antibiotics"
                     /translation="MSIQHFRVALIPFFAAFCLPVFAHPETLVKVKDAEDQLGARVGYI
                     ELDLNSGKILESFRPEERFPMMSTFKVLLCGAVLSRIDAGQEQLGRRIHYSQNDLVEYS
                     PVTEKHLTDGMTVRELCSAAITMSDNTAANLLLTTIGGPKELTAFLHNMGDHVTRLDRW
                     EPELNEAIPNDERDTTMPVAMATTLRKLLTGELLTLASRQQLIDWMEADKVAGPLLRSA
                     LPAGWFIADKSGAGERGSRGIIAALGPDGKPSRIVVIYTTGSQATMDERNRQIAEIGAS
                     LIKHW"
     primer_bind     complement(5184..5203)
                     /label=Amp-R
                     /note="Ampicillin resistance gene, reverse primer"
     rep_origin      5997..6585
                     /direction=RIGHT
                     /label=ori
                     /note="high-copy-number ColE1/pMB1/pBR322/pUC origin of
                     replication"
     primer_bind     6486..6505
                     /label=pBR322ori-F
                     /note="pBR322 origin, forward primer"
ORIGIN
        1 cctgcaggca gctgcgcgct cgctcgctca ctgaggccgc ccgggcgtcg ggcgaccttt
       61 ggtcgcccgg cctcagtgag cgagcgagcg cgcagagagg gagtggccaa ctccatcact
      121 aggggttcct gcggccgcac gcgtaaggat ctgcgatcgc tccggtgccc gtcagtgggc
      181 agagcgcaca tcgcccacag tccccgagaa gttgggggga ggggtcggca attgaacggg
      241 tgcctagaga aggtggcgcg gggtaaactg ggaaagtgat gtcgtgtact ggctccgcct
      301 ttttcccgag ggtgggggag aaccgtatat aagtgcagta gtcgccgtga acgttctttt
      361 tcgcaacggg tttgccgcca gaacacagct gaagcttcga ggggctcgca tctctccttc
      421 acgcgcccgc cgccctacct gaggccgcca tccacgccgg ttgagtcgcg ttctgccgcc
      481 tcccgcctgt ggtgcctcct gaactgcgtc cgccgtctag gtaagtttaa agctcaggtc
      541 gagaccgggc ctttgtccgg cgctcccttg gagcctacct agactcagcc ggctctccac
      601 gctttgcctg accctgcttg ctcaactcta cgtctttgtt tcgttttctg ttctgcgccg
      661 ttacagatcc aagctgtgac cggcgcctac ggatccgccg ccaccatggg aatgcatgct
      721 atagcataca ttatacgaag ttatgagctc tcggggacac caaatatggc gatctcggcc
      781 ttttcgtttc ttggagctgg gacatgtttg ccatcgatcc atctaccacc agaacggccg
      841 ttagatctgc tgccaccgtt gtttccaccg aagaaaccac cgttgccgta accaccacga
      901 cggttgttgc taaagaagct gccaccgcca cggccaccgt tgtagccgcc gttgttgtta
      961 ttgtagttgc tactgttatt tctggcactt cttggttttc ctcttaagtg aggaggaaca
     1021 taaccattct cgttgttgtc gttgatgctt aaattttgca cttgttcgct cagttcagcc
     1081 ataatatgaa atgcttttct tttgttctta cggaatacca cttgccacct atcaccacaa
     1141 ctaacttttt cccgttcctc catctctttt atattttttt tctcgaggga tctttgtgaa
     1201 ggaaccttac ttctgtggtg tgacataatt ggacaaacta cctacagaga tttaaagctc
     1261 taaggtaaat ataaaatttt taagtgtata atgtgttaaa ctactgattc taattgtttg
     1321 tgtattttag attccaacct atggaactga tgaatgggag cagtggtgga atgcctttaa
     1381 tgaggaaaac ctgttttgct cagaagaaat gccatctagt gatgatgagg ctactgctga
     1441 ctctcaacat tctactcctc caaaaaagaa gaagagaaag gtagaagacc ccaaggactt
     1501 tccttcagaa ttgctaagtt ttttgagtca tgctgtgttt agtaatagaa ctcttgcttg
     1561 ctttgctatt tacaccacaa aggaaaaagc tgcactgcta tacaagaaaa ttatggaaaa
     1621 atattctgta acctttataa gtaggcataa cagttataat cataacatac tgttttttct
     1681 tactccacac aggcatagag tgtctgctat taataactat gctcaaaaat tgtgtacctt
     1741 tagcttttta atttgtaaag gggttaataa ggaatatttg atgtatagtg ccttgactag
     1801 agatcataat cagccatacc acatttgtag aggttttact tgctttaaaa aacctcccac
     1861 acctccccct gaacctgaaa cataaaatga atgcaattgt tgttgttaac ttgtttattg
     1921 cagcttataa tggttacaaa taaagcaata gcatcacaaa tttcacaaat aaagcatttt
     1981 tttcactgca ttctagttgt ggtttgtcca aactcatcaa tgtatcttat catgtctgga
     2041 tctgacatgg taagtgaatt cataacttcg tatagcatac attataggta ccgaggctag
     2101 cagccagttc gacatcctgt gcaagacccc ccccaaggtg ctggtgcggc agttcgtgga
     2161 gagattcgag aggcccagcg gcgagaagat cgccagctgt gccgccgagc tgacctacct
     2221 gtgctggatg atcacccaca acggcaccgc catcaagagg gccaccttca tgagctacaa
     2281 caccatcatc agcaacagcc tgagcttcga catcgtgaac aagagcctgc agttcaagta
     2341 caagacccag aaggccacca tcctggaggc cagcctgaag aagctgatcc ccgcctggga
     2401 gttcaccatc atcccttaca acggccagaa gcaccagagc gacatcaccg acatcgtgtc
     2461 cagcctgcag ctgcagttcg agagcagcga ggaggccgac aagggcaaca gccacagcaa
     2521 gaagatgctg aaggccctgc tgtccgaggg cgagagcatc tgggagatca ccgagaagat
     2581 cctgaacagc ttcgagtaca ccagcaggtt caccaagacc aagaccctgt accagttcct
     2641 gttcctggcc acattcatca actgcggcag gttcagcgac atcaagaacg tggaccccaa
     2701 gagcttcaag ctggtgcaga acaagtacct gggcgtgatc attcagtgcc tggtgaccga
     2761 gaccaagaca agcgtgtcca ggcacatcta ctttttcagc gccagaggca ggatcgaccc
     2821 cctggtgtac ctggacgagt tcctgaggaa cagcgagccc gtgctgaaga gagtgaacag
     2881 gaccggcaac agcagcagca acaagcagga gtaccagctg ctgaaggaca acctggtgcg
     2941 cagctacaac aaggccctga agaagaacgc cccctacccc atcttcgcta tcaagaacgg
     3001 ccctaagagc cacatcggca ggcacctgat gaccagcttt ctgagcatga agggcctgac
     3061 cgagctgaca aacgtggtgg gcaactggag cgacaagagg gcctccgccg tggccaggac
     3121 cacctacacc caccagatca ccgccatccc cgaccactac ttcgccctgg tgtccaggta
     3181 ctacgcctac gaccccatca gcaaggagat gatcgccctg aaggacgaga ccaaccccat
     3241 cgaggagtgg cagcacatcg agcagctgaa gggcagcgcc gagggcagca tcagataccc
     3301 cgcctggaac ggcatcatca gccaggaggt gctggactac ctgagcagct acatcaacag
     3361 gcggatctga ggcgcgccct cgagagatct acgggtggca tccctgtgac ccctccccag
     3421 tgcctctcct ggccctggaa gttgccactc cagtgcccac cagccttgtc ctaataaaat
     3481 taagttgcat cattttgtct gactaggtgt ccttctataa tattatgggg tggagggggg
     3541 tggtatggag caaggggcaa gttgggaaga caacctgtag ggcctgcggg gtctattggg
     3601 aaccaagctg gagtgcagtg gcacaatctt ggctcactgc aatctccgcc tcctgggttc
     3661 aagcgattct cctgcctcag cctcccgagt tgttgggatt ccaggcatgc atgaccaggc
     3721 tcagctaatt tttgtttttt tggtagagac ggggtttcac catattggcc aggctggtct
     3781 ccaactccta atctcaggtg atctacccac cttggcctcc caaattgctg ggattacagg
     3841 cgtgaaccac tgctcccttc cctgtccttc tgattttgta ggtaaccacg tgcggaccga
     3901 gcggccgcag gaacccctag tgatggagtt ggccactccc tctctgcgcg ctcgctcgct
     3961 cactgaggcc gggcgaccaa aggtcgcccg acgcccgggc tttgcccggg cggcctcagt
     4021 gagcgagcga gcgcgcagct gcctgcaggg gcgcctgatg cggtattttc tccttacgca
     4081 tctgtgcggt atttcacacc gcatannnnn nnnnnnnnnn nnnnnnnnnn nnnnnnnnnn
     4141 nnnnnnnnnn nnnnnnnnnn nnnnnnnnnn nnnnnnnnnn nnnnnnnnnn nnnnnnnnnn
     4201 tnnnnnnnnn nnnnnnnnnn nnnnnnnnnn nnnnnnnnnn nnnnnnncnn nnnnnnnnnn
     4261 nnnnnnnnnn nnnnnnnnnn nnnnnnnnnn nnnnnnnnnn nnnnnnnnnn nnnnnnnnnn
     4321 nnnnnnnnnn nnnnnnnnnn nnnnnnnnnn nnnnnnnnnn nnnnnnnnnn nnnnnnnnnn
     4381 nnnnnnnnnc ctttgacgtt ggagtccacg ttctttaata gtggactctt gttccaaact
     4441 ggaacaacac tcaactctat ctcgggctat tcttttgatt tataagggat tttgccgatt
     4501 tcggtctatt ggttaaaaaa tgagctgatt taacaaaaat ttaacgcgaa ttttaacaaa
     4561 atattaacgt ttacaatttt atggtgcact ctcagtacaa tctgctctga tgccgcatag
     4621 ttaagccagc cccgacaccc gccaacaccc gctgacgcgc cctgacgggc ttgtctgctc
     4681 ccggcatccg cttacagaca agctgtgacc gtctccggga gctgcatgtg tcagaggttt
     4741 tcaccgtcat caccgaaacg cgcgagacga aagggcctcg tgatacgcct atttttatag
     4801 gttaatgtca tgataataat ggtttcttag acgtcaggtg gcacttttcg gggaaatgtg
     4861 cgcggaaccc ctatttgttt atttttctaa atacattcaa atatgtatcc gctcatgaga
     4921 caataaccct gataaatgct tcaataatat tgaaaaagga agagtatgag tattcaacat
     4981 ttccgtgtcg cccttattcc cttttttgcg gcattttgcc ttcctgtttt tgctcaccca
     5041 gaaacgctgg tgaaagtaaa agatgctgaa gatcagttgg gtgcacgagt gggttacatc
     5101 gaactggatc tcaacagcgg taagatcctt gagagttttc gccccgaaga acgttttcca
     5161 atgatgagca cttttaaagt tctgctatgt ggcgcggtat tatcccgtat tgacgccggg
     5221 caagagcaac tcggtcgccg catacactat tctcagaatg acttggttga gtactcacca
     5281 gtcacagaaa agcatcttac ggatggcatg acagtaagag aattatgcag tgctgccata
     5341 accatgagtg ataacactgc ggccaactta cttctgacaa cgatcggagg accgaaggag
     5401 ctaaccgctt ttttgcacaa catgggggat catgtaactc gccttgatcg ttgggaaccg
     5461 gagctgaatg aagccatacc aaacgacgag cgtgacacca cgatgcctgt agcaatggca
     5521 acaacgttgc gcaaactatt aactggcgaa ctacttactc tagcttcccg gcaacaatta
     5581 atagactgga tggaggcgga taaagttgca ggaccacttc tgcgctcggc ccttccggct
     5641 ggctggttta ttgctgataa atctggagcc ggtgagcgtg ggtctcgcgg tatcattgca
     5701 gcactggggc cagatggtaa gccctcccgt atcgtagtta tctacacgac ggggagtcag
     5761 gcaactatgg atgaacgaaa tagacagatc gctgagatag gtgcctcact gattaagcat
     5821 tggtaactgt cagaccaagt ttactcatat atactttaga ttgatttaaa acttcatttt
     5881 taatttaaaa ggatctaggt gaagatcctt tttgataatc tcatgaccaa aatcccttaa
     5941 cgtgagtttt cgttccactg agcgtcagac cccgtagaaa agatcaaagg atcttcttga
     6001 gatccttttt ttctgcgcgt aatctgctgc ttgcaaacaa aaaaaccacc gctaccagcg
     6061 gtggtttgtt tgccggatca agagctacca actctttttc cgaaggtaac tggcttcagc
     6121 agagcgcaga taccaaatac tgttcttcta gtgtagccgt agttaggcca ccacttcaag
     6181 aactctgtag caccgcctac atacctcgct ctgctaatcc tgttaccagt ggctgctgcc
     6241 agtggcgata agtcgtgtct taccgggttg gactcaagac gatagttacc ggataaggcg
     6301 cagcggtcgg gctgaacggg gggttcgtgc acacagccca gcttggagcg aacgacctac
     6361 accgaactga gatacctaca gcgtgagcta tgagaaagcg ccacgcttcc cgaagggaga
     6421 aaggcggaca ggtatccggt aagcggcagg gtcggaacag gagagcgcac gagggagctt
     6481 ccagggggaa acgcctggta tctttatagt cctgtcgggt ttcgccacct ctgacttgag
     6541 cgtcgatttt tgtgatgctc gtcagggggg cggagcctat ggaaaaacgc cagcaacgcg
     6601 gcctttttac ggttcctggc cttttgctgg ccttttgctc acatgt
//
