[The description below was written by a language model from this plasmid's Addgene catalogue record and the feature table of its GenBank file.]
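Description:
pAAV-nef-CIAO2-Flp is a 6,646 bp AAV transfer plasmid for Cre-dependent expression of Flp recombinase in mammalian cells after packaging into recombinant AAV. Two AAV2 inverted terminal repeats flank the expression cassette and supply the cis signals for genome replication and encapsidation. Outside the ITRs, the plasmid carries a high-copy ColE1/pUC-type origin, an f1 phage origin, and the beta-lactamase gene for ampicillin selection in bacteria.

The "nef" promoter region is annotated as the human EF-1-alpha core promoter followed by a truncated HTLV-1 5' LTR segment. Immediately downstream is a Kozak consensus, which corresponds to the "ATG-out" (AO) design: the start codon sits outside the recombinase-controlled region. The insert is derived from mouse codon-optimized FlpO, with its first start codon and SV40 NLS removed, so it lacks its own initiation codon. According to the depositor's full name for the construct, a lox43–STOP–lox44 element lies between the start site and the Flp coding sequence. The annotated SV40 small t intron and SV40 poly(A) signal fall in this interval and presumably form the STOP cassette. Cre-mediated excision of that element should join the upstream ATG to the Flp open reading frame, and transcripts end at the human growth hormone poly(A) signal. The feature table does not annotate the lox sites or the Flp coding sequence, so their positions are inferred from the name and the gaps in the annotation.

CIAO stands for cross-over insensitive ATG-out, a design intended to reduce off-target leak from recombinase-dependent AAV vectors. The depositor notes that CIAO2 replaces the lox66/71 pair of the original CIAO with lox43/44 to lower leak expression further, and that this version was not used in the associated publication. Converting Cre activity into Flp activity suits the construct to intersectional or sequential recombinase strategies.
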