Addgene plasmid #149296: pAAV-nef-CIAO2-Flp
Purpose: Cre-dependent expression of Flp recombinase.
Depositing lab: Edward Callaway. Depositing organization: Salk Institute for Biological Studies. Publication: Sources of off-target expression from recombinase-dependent AAV vectors and mitigation with cross-over insensitive ATG-out vectors. Fischer KB, Collins HK, Callaway EM. Proc Natl Acad Sci U S A. 2019 Dec 16. pii: 1915974116. doi: 10.1073/pnas.1915974116. PubMed 31843925.
Backbone
  Vector backbone: pAAV-nef-CIAO2
  Backbone size w/o insert (bp): 5383
  Vector type: AAV
Growth in bacteria
  Bacterial resistance: Ampicillin, 100 μg/mL
  Growth temperature: 30°C
  Growth strain: NEB Stable
  Copy number: High Copy
Gene/Insert
  Gene/Insert name: Flp recombinase
  Species: S. cerevisiae (budding yeast)
  Insert size (bp): 1275
  Mutation: Derived from the mouse codon-optomized FlpO. The SV40 NLS signal first start codon have been removed.
  Entrez Gene: flp
  Cloning method: Ligation Independent Cloning
  Sequencing primers: 5′ Unknown
Terms and licenses: Academic/Nonprofit Terms; Industry Terms: Not Available to Industry
Depositor comments: The CIAO2 construct replaces the lox66/71 pair used in CIAO with the lox43/44 pair to further decrease leak expression - not used in the original publication. Full name: pAAV-nef-AO-lox43-STOP-lox44-Flp-hGH-pA
How to cite: pAAV-nef-CIAO2-Flp was a gift from Edward Callaway (Addgene plasmid # 149296 ; http://n2t.net/addgene:149296 ; RRID:Addgene_149296)
